Addgene plasmid #179669: CMVTO-p450-nTVMVp-AP4
Purpose: ER-associated uncaged-nTVMVP with AP4 leucine zipper
Depositing lab: Xiaojing Gao. Publication: Protease-controlled secretion and display of intercellular signals. Vlahos AE, Kang J, Aldrete CA, Zhu R, Chong LS, Elowitz MB, Gao XJ. Nat Commun. 2022 Feb 17;13(1):912. doi: 10.1038/s41467-022-28623-y. PubMed 35177637.
Backbone
  Vector backbone: CMVTO-FlpIn
  Vector type: Mammalian Expression
Growth in bacteria
  Bacterial resistance: Ampicillin, 100 μg/mL
  Growth temperature: 37°C
  Growth strain: DH5alpha
  Copy number: High Copy
Gene/Insert
  Gene/Insert name: nTVMVP
  Species: Synthetic
Terms and licenses: Academic/Nonprofit Terms; Industry Terms: Not Available to Industry
How to cite: CMVTO-p450-nTVMVp-AP4 was a gift from Xiaojing Gao (Addgene plasmid # 179669 ; http://n2t.net/addgene:179669 ; RRID:Addgene_179669)
