[The description below was written by a language model from this plasmid's Addgene catalogue record and pLannotate feature annotations shown in this document.]
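Description:
CMVTO-p450-nTVMVp-AP4 is a 5,751-nt mammalian expression plasmid built on the CMVTO-FlpIn backbone. It is propagated in E. coli at high copy through a ColE1/pUC-type origin and selected with ampicillin via the β-lactamase gene. A fragment of the f1 origin and remnants of the lac promoter/operator region are also present as backbone carry-over.

The expression cassette is driven by the human CMV immediate-early enhancer and promoter, followed directly by two short tet operator matches. This is the "CMV-TO" arrangement, in which transcription is constitutive in ordinary cells but can be repressed by Tet repressor and relieved with tetracycline or doxycycline in TetR-expressing lines. The open reading frame begins with a short fragment of rabbit cytochrome P450 2C1, which presumably acts as the anchor that gives the ER association named in the record. This is fused to a fragment of the tobacco vein mottling virus polyprotein matching the NIa protease, which is the N-terminal half of a split TVMV protease (nTVMVP). According to the catalogue entry, the protein is "uncaged" and carries an AP4 leucine zipper. The zipper is not annotated, but probably lies in the unannotated stretch between the protease fragment and the bGH polyadenylation signal. Such a zipper would normally bring this half together with a complementary protease half carrying a partner zipper, though the record does not name that partner.

Downstream, an FRT site sits immediately ahead of a hygromycin resistance gene that has no annotated promoter of its own and ends in an SV40 poly(A) signal. This is the Flp-In design, in which Flp-mediated integration at a genomic FRT site activates hygromycin resistance for selecting single-copy stable lines. The associated publication concerns protease-controlled secretion and display of intercellular signals, and this construct supplies an ER-associated protease component for such circuits.
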