Features (pLannotate 1.2.2; 23 found; start..end, strand, type, name):
    522..1382    -  CDS            AmpR: β-lactamase; bla; confers resistance to ampicillin, carbenicillin, and related antibiotics
   1383..1487    -  promoter       AmpR promoter: bla
   1546..1598    -  misc_feature   bom (fragment): basis of mobility region from pBR322
   1748..2127    +  enhancer       CMV enhancer: human cytomegalovirus immediate early enhancer
   2128..2331    +  promoter       CMV promoter: human cytomegalovirus (CMV) immediate early promoter
   2333..2352    +  promoter       PLtetO-1 promoter (fragment): modified phage lambda PL promoter with tet operator sites (Lutz and Bujard, 1997)
   2354..2373    +  promoter       PLtetO-1 promoter (fragment): modified phage lambda PL promoter with tet operator sites (Lutz and Bujard, 1997)
   2381..2414    +  promoter       TRE3GV promoter (fragment): 3rd-generation Tet-responsive promoter that can be activated by binding of Tet-On® 3G, optimized for retroviral and lentiviral vectors
   2504..2599    +  CDS            CYP2C1 (fragment): CP2C1_RABIT - Experimental evidence at protein level: Swiss-Prot protein existence level 1. Cytochromes P450 are a group of heme-thiolate monooxygenases. In liver microsomes, this enzyme is involved in an NADPH-dependent electron transport pathway. It oxidizes a variety of structurally unrelated compounds, including steroids, fatty acids, and xenobiotics. From Oryctolagus cuniculus (Rabbit).
   2609..2962    +  CDS            POLG_TVMV (fragment): Experimental evidence at protein level: Swiss-Prot protein existence level 1. [Nuclear inclusion protein A]: has RNA-binding and proteolytic activities. From Tobacco vein mottling virus (TVMV).
   3188..3412    +  polyA_signal   bGH poly(A) signal: bovine growth hormone polyadenylation signal
   3428..3451    +  polyA_signal   bGH poly(A) signal (fragment): bovine growth hormone polyadenylation signal
   3455..3476    +  promoter       SV40 promoter (fragment): SV40 enhancer and early promoter
   3497..3730    +  rep_origin     f1 ori (fragment) (sequence partly withheld): f1 bacteriophage origin of replication; arrow indicates direction of (+) strand synthesis
   3735..3782    +  protein_bind   FRT: FLP-mediated recombination occurs in the 8-bp core sequence TCTAGAAA (Turan and Bode, 2011). FLP recombinase from the Saccharomyces cerevisiae 2μ plasmid
   3790..4812    +  CDS            HygR: aminoglycoside phosphotransferase from E. coli; aph(4)-Ia; confers resistance to hygromycin
   4822..4947    +  CDS            ble (fragment): BLE_KLEPN - Experimental evidence at protein level: Swiss-Prot protein existence level 1. Binding protein with a strong affinity to the bleomycin family of antibiotics. Binds to CL990; an antimitotic-antibiotic compound. From Klebsiella pneumoniae.
   4942..5063    +  polyA_signal   SV40 poly(A) signal: SV40 polyadenylation signal
   5136..5152    -  protein_bind   lac operator: The lac repressor binds to the lac operator to inhibit transcription in E. coli. This inhibition can be relieved by adding lactose or isopropyl-β-D-thiogalactopyranoside (IPTG). lac repressor encoded by lacI
   5160..5190    -  promoter       lac promoter: promoter for the E. coli lac operon
   5205..5226    -  protein_bind   CAP binding site: CAP binding activates transcription in the presence of cAMP. E. coli catabolite activator protein
   5239..5331    -  CDS            lacI (fragment): lac repressor; lacI; The lac repressor binds to the lac operator to inhibit transcription in E. coli. This inhibition can be relieved by adding lactose or isopropyl-β-D-thiogalactopyranoside (IPTG).
   5514..351     -  rep_origin     ori (across the origin): high-copy-number ColE1/pMB1/pBR322/pUC origin of replication
>Addgene plasmid #179669 | CMVTO-p450-nTVMVp-AP4 | addgene full sequence | sequence record 355669 | Addgene NGS Result
TCCAAGCTGGGCTGTGTGCACGAACCCCCCGTTCAGCCCGACCGCTGCGCCTTATCCGGTAACTATCGTC
TTGAGTCCAACCCGGTAAGACACGACTTATCGCCACTGGCAGCAGCCACTGGTAACAGGATTAGCAGAGC
GAGGTATGTAGGCGGTGCTACAGAGTTCTTGAAGTGGTGGCCTAACTACGGCTACACTAGAAGAACAGTA
TTTGGTATCTGCGCTCTGCTGAAGCCAGTTACCTTCGGAAAAAGAGTTGGTAGCTCTTGATCCGGCAAAC
AAACCACCGCTGGTAGCGGTGGTTTTTTTGTTTGCAAGCAGCAGATTACGCGCAGAAAAAAAGGATCTCA
AGAAGATCCTTTGATCTTTTCTACGGGGTCTGACGCTCAGTGGAACGAAAACTCACGTTAAGGGATTTTG
GTCATGAGATTATCAAAAAGGATCTTCACCTAGATCCTTTTAAATTAAAAATGAAGTTTTAAATCAATCT
AAAGTATATATGAGTAAACTTGGTCTGACAGTTACCAATGCTTAATCAGTGAGGCACCTATCTCAGCGAT
CTGTCTATTTCGTTCATCCATAGTTGCCTGACTCCCCGTCGTGTAGATAACTACGATACGGGAGGGCTTA
CCATCTGGCCCCAGTGCTGCAATGATACCGCGAGACCCACGCTCACCGGCTCCAGATTTATCAGCAATAA
ACCAGCCAGCCGGAAGGGCCGAGCGCAGAAGTGGTCCTGCAACTTTATCCGCCTCCATCCAGTCTATTAA
TTGTTGCCGGGAAGCTAGAGTAAGTAGTTCGCCAGTTAATAGTTTGCGCAACGTTGTTGCCATTGCTACA
GGCATCGTGGTGTCACGCTCGTCGTTTGGTATGGCTTCATTCAGCTCCGGTTCCCAACGATCAAGGCGAG
TTACATGATCCCCCATGTTGTGCAAAAAAGCGGTTAGCTCCTTCGGTCCTCCGATCGTTGTCAGAAGTAA
GTTGGCCGCAGTGTTATCACTCATGGTTATGGCAGCACTGCATAATTCTCTTACTGTCATGCCATCCGTA
AGATGCTTTTCTGTGACTGGTGAGTACTCAACCAAGTCATTCTGAGAATAGTGTATGCGGCGACCGAGTT
GCTCTTGCCCGGCGTCAATACGGGATAATACCGCGCCACATAGCAGAACTTTAAAAGTGCTCATCATTGG
AAAACGTTCTTCGGGGCGAAAACTCTCAAGGATCTTACCGCTGTTGAGATCCAGTTCGATGTAACCCACT
CGTGCACCCAACTGATCTTCAGCATCTTTTACTTTCACCAGCGTTTCTGGGTGAGCAAAAACAGGAAGGC
AAAATGCCGCAAAAAAGGGAATAAGGGCGACACGGAAATGTTGAATACTCATACTCTTCCTTTTTCAATA
TTATTGAAGCATTTATCAGGGTTATTGTCTCATGAGCGGATACATATTTGAATGTATTTAGAAAAATAAA
CAAATAGGGGTTCCGCGCACATTTCCCCGAAAAGTGCCACCTGACGTCGACGGATCGGGAGATCTCCCGA
TCCCCTATGGTGCACTCTCAGTACAATCTGCTCTGATGCCGCATAGTTAAGCCAGTATCTGCTCCCTGCT
TGTGTGTTGGAGGTCGCTGAGTAGTGCGCGAGCAAAATTTAAGCTACAACAAGGCAAGGCTTGACCGACA
ATTGCATGAAGAATCTGCTTAGGGTTAGGCGTTTTGCGCTGCTTCGTACGGGCCAGATATACGCGTTGAC
ATTGATTATTGACTAGTTATTAATAGTAATCAATTACGGGGTCATTAGTTCATAGCCCATATATGGAGTT
CCGCGTTACATAACTTACGGTAAATGGCCCGCCTGGCTGACCGCCCAACGACCCCCGCCCATTGACGTCA
ATAATGACGTATGTTCCCATAGTAACGCCAATAGGGACTTTCCATTGACGTCAATGGGTGGAGTATTTAC
GGTAAACTGCCCACTTGGCAGTACATCAAGTGTATCATATGCCAAGTACGCCCCCTATTGACGTCAATGA
CGGTAAATGGCCCGCCTGGCATTATGCCCAGTACATGACCTTATGGGACTTTCCTACTTGGCAGTACATC
TACGTATTAGTCATCGCTATTACCATGGTGATGCGGTTTTGGCAGTACATCAATGGGCGTGGATAGCGGT
TTGACTCACGGGGATTTCCAAGTCTCCACCCCATTGACGTCAATGGGAGTTTGTTTTGGCACCAAAATCA
ACGGGACTTTCCAAAATGTCGTAACAACTCCGCCCCATTGACGCAAATGGGCGGTAGGCGTGTACGGTGG
GAGGTCTATATAAGCAGAGCTCTCCCTATCAGTGATAGAGATCTCCCTATCAGTGATAGAGATCGTCGAC
GAGCTCGTTTAGTGAACCGTCAGATCGCCTGGAGACGCCATCCACGCTGTTTTGACCTCCATAGAAGACA
CCGGGACCGATCCAGCCTCCGGACTCTAGCGTTTAAACTTAAGCTTCGCCACCATGGACCCCGTTGTCGT
ACTGGGACTCTGCTTGTCCTGCCTGCTCCTCCTTAGTTTGTGGAAACAATCTTATGGGGGTGGAAAACTT
GGCTCCGGGGGAGGATCCTCAAAAGCACTCCTGAAGGGAGTCCGCGACTTTAATCCTATATCAGCGTGTG
TATGTTTGCTTGAAAACTCCTCTGATGGGCATTCAGAAAGGCTTTTTGGTATTGGGTTTGGTCCCTACAT
AATAGCAAACCAACACCTGTTTCGACGCAATAACGGCGAGCTTACGATTAAGACGATGCACGGGGAATTT
AAAGTGAAAAACAGCACACAATTGCAAATGAAACCCGTCGAAGGGAGAGACATCATTGTAATAAAGATGG
CAAAGGATTTCCCACCCTTTCCGCAGAAATTGAAATTCCGGCAACCTACTATAAAGGATCGAGTTTGTAT
GGTTTCTACGAACTTTCAGCAAGGAGGTGGAGGCAGTTCACCCGAGGACGAGCTTGCTGCTAATGAAGAG
GAGTTGCAGCAAAATGAACAAAAGTTGGCTCAAATTAAGCAAAAACTTCAAGCTATCAAATACGGTAGCT
AGCTCGAGGAGGGCCCGAACAAAAACTCATCTCAGAAGAGGATCTGAATAGCGCCGTCGACCATCATCAT
AATCATCATTGAGTTTAAACCCGCTGATCAGCCTCGACTGTGCCTTCTAGTTGCCAGCCATCTGTTGTTT
GCCCCTCCCCCGTGCCTTCCTTGACCCTGGAAGGTGCCACTCCCACTGTCCTTTCCTAATAAAATGAGGA
AATTGCATCGCATTGTCTGAGTAGGTGTCATTCTATTCTGGGGGGTGGGGTGGGGCAGGACAGCAAGGGG
GAGGATTGGGAAGACAATAGCAGGCATGCTGGGGATGCGGTGGGCTCTATGGAGATCTATCGATGTTCTG
GGGATGCGGTGGGCTCTATGGCTTCTGAGGCGGAAAGAACCAGCTGGGGCTCTAGGGGGTATCCCC
[124 nt withheld, positions 3497-3620]
C
[91 nt withheld, positions 3622-3712]
AGGGTGATGGTTCACGTACCTAGAAGTTCCTATTCCGAAGTTCCTATTCTCTAGAAAGTATAGGAACTTC
CTTGGCCAAAAAGCCTGAACTCACCGCGACGTCTGTCGAGAAGTTTCTGATCGAAAAGTTCGACAGCGTC
TCCGACCTGATGCAGCTCTCGGAGGGCGAAGAATCTCGTGCTTTCAGCTTCGATGTAGGAGGGCGTGGAT
ATGTCCTGCGGGTAAATAGCTGCGCCGATGGTTTCTACAAAGATCGTTATGTTTATCGGCACTTTGCATC
GGCCGCGCTCCCGATTCCGGAAGTGCTTGACATTGGGGAATTCAGCGAGAGCCTGACCTATTGCATCTCC
CGCCGTGCACAGGGTGTCACGTTGCAAGACCTGCCTGAAACCGAACTGCCCGCTGTTCTGCAGCCGGTCG
CGGAGGCCATGGATGCGATCGCTGCGGCCGATCTTAGCCAGACGAGCGGGTTCGGCCCATTCGGACCGCA
AGGAATCGGTCAATACACTACATGGCGTGATTTCATATGCGCGATTGCTGATCCCCATGTGTATCACTGG
CAAACTGTGATGGACGACACCGTCAGTGCGTCCGTCGCGCAGGCTCTCGATGAGCTGATGCTTTGGGCCG
AGGACTGCCCCGAAGTCCGGCACCTCGTGCACGCGGATTTCGGCTCCAACAATGTCCTGACGGACAATGG
CCGCATAACAGCGGTCATTGACTGGAGCGAGGCGATGTTCGGGGATTCCCAATACGAGGTCGCCAACATC
TTCTTCTGGAGGCCGTGGTTGGCTTGTATGGAGCAGCAGACGCGCTACTTCGAGCGGAGGCATCCGGAGC
TTGCAGGATCGCCGCGGCTCCGGGCGTATATGCTCCGCATTGGTCTTGACCAACTCTATCAGAGCTTGGT
TGACGGCAATTTCGATGATGCAGCTTGGGCGCAGGGTCGATGCGACGCAATCGTCCGATCCGGAGCCGGG
ACTGTCGGGCGTACACAAATCGCCCGCAGAAGCGCGGCCGTCTGGACCGATGGCTGTGTAGAAGTACTCG
CCGATAGTGGAAACCGACGCCCCAGCACTCGTCCGAGGGCAAAGGAATAGCACGTACTACGAGATTTCGA
TTCCACCGCCGCCTTCTATGAAAGGTTGGGCTTCGGAATCGTTTTCCGGGACGCCGGCTGGATGATCCTC
CAGCGCGGGGATCTCATGCTGGAGTTCTTCGCCCACCCCAACTTGTTTATTGCAGCTTATAATGGTTACA
AATAAAGCAATAGCATCACAAATTTCACAAATAAAGCATTTTTTTCACTGCATTCTAGTTGTGGTTTGTC
CAAACTCATCAATGTATCTTATCATGTCTGTATACCGTCGACCTCTAGCTAGAGCTTGGCGTAATCATGG
TCATAGCTGTTTCCTGTGTGAAATTGTTATCCGCTCACAATTCCACACAACATACGAGCCGGAAGCATAA
AGTGTAAAGCCTGGGGTGCCTAATGAGTGAGCTAACTCACATTAATTGCGTTGCGCTCACTGCCCGCTTT
CCAGTCGGGAAACCTGTCGTGCCAGCTGCATTAATGAATCGGCCAACGCGCGGGGAGAGGCGGTTTGCGT
ATTGGGCGCTCTTCCGCTTCCTCGCTCACTGACTCGCTGCGCTCGGTCGTTCGGCTGCGGCGAGCGGTAT
CAGCTCACTCAAAGGCGGTAATACGGTTATCCACAGAATCAGGGGATAACGCAGGAAAGAACATGTGAGC
AAAAGGCCAGCAAAAGGCCAGGAACCGTAAAAAGGCCGCGTTGCTGGCGTTTTTCCATAGGCTCCGCCCC
CCTGACGAGCATCACAAAAATCGACGCTCAAGTCAGAGGTGGCGAAACCCGACAGGACTATAAAGATACC
AGGCGTTTCCCCCTGGAAGCTCCCTCGTGCGCTCTCCTGTTCCGACCCTGCCGCTTACCGGATACCTGTC
CGCCTTTCTCCCTTCGGGAAGCGTGGCGCTTTCTCATAGCTCACGCTGTAGGTATCTCAGTTCGGTGTAG
GTCGTTCGC
